Addgene plasmid #140415: GS1.2/35S
Purpose: mApple expression regulated by the A. thaliana UBQ10 promoter, mCitrine expression regulated by the CaMV35S promoter. nourseothricin acetyl transferase selectable marker (nat)
Depositing lab: Mathias Pribil. Depositing organization: University of Copenhagen.
Backbone
  Vector backbone: pB2GW7
  Backbone manufacturer: https://gateway.psb.ugent.be
  Backbone size w/o insert (bp): 8179
  Modifications to backbone: BASTA resistance marker (bar) replaced with nourseothricin resistance marker (nat).
  Vector type: Plant Expression, Synthetic Biology
  Selectable markers: Nourseothricin/streptothricin
Growth in bacteria
  Bacterial resistance: Spectinomycin, 50 μg/mL
  Growth temperature: 37°C
  Growth strain: DH5alpha
  Copy number: Low Copy
Gene/Insert 1
  Gene/Insert name: mApple
  Species: Synthetic
  Insert size (bp): 711
  Promoter: A. thaliana UBQ10
  Cloning method: Gibson Cloning
  Sequencing primers: 5′ TAGTTTCTAGTTTGTGCGATCG; 3′ ATATGCTCAACACATGAGCGA
Gene/Insert 2
  Gene/Insert name: mCitrine
  Species: Synthetic
  Insert size (bp): 720
  Promoter: Cauliflower mosaic virus 35S promoter
  Cloning method: Gibson Cloning
  Sequencing primers: 5′ CTCGGATTCCATTGCCCAGCTAT; 3′ ATATGCTCAACACATGAGCGA
Resource information
  A portion of this plasmid was derived from a plasmid made by: mApple was amplified from mApple-pBAD, a gift from Michael Davidson & Nathan Shaner & Roger Tsien (Addgene plasmid # 54536 ; http://n2t.net/addgene:54536 ; RRID:Addgene_54536). The mCitrine coding sequence was originally obtained from the pET mCitrine LIC cloning vector (a gift from Scott Gradia (Addgene plasmid # 29771)).
Terms and licenses: Academic/Nonprofit Terms; Industry Terms: Not Available to Industry
How to cite: GS1.2/35S was a gift from Mathias Pribil (Addgene plasmid # 140415 ; http://n2t.net/addgene:140415 ; RRID:Addgene_140415)
