[The description below was written by a language model from this plasmid's Addgene catalogue record and pLannotate feature annotations shown in this document.]
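Description:
GS1.2/35S is a plant binary T-DNA vector built on the Gateway-derived pB2GW7 backbone, in which the original BASTA resistance gene (bar) has been replaced by a nourseothricin acetyltransferase (nat) marker. The backbone carries the pVS1 replication and stability functions (RepA, StaA, oriV), which allow maintenance in Agrobacterium, together with a ColE1/pBR322-type origin and bom site for propagation in E. coli. The record lists it as low copy. Bacterial selection is by spectinomycin through the aadA (SmR) gene. Nopaline-type left and right border repeats delimit the region transferred into plant cells.

Within the T-DNA sit three expression units. Next to the left border, nat is driven by the NOS promoter and closed by a NOS terminator, providing nourseothricin/streptothricin selection of transformed plant material. Adjacent to it, in the same orientation, mCitrine is expressed from the CaMV 35S promoter with a fragment of the TMV Ω translational enhancer in the leader and a second NOS terminator. In the opposite orientation, running toward the right border, mApple is followed by a CaMV poly(A) signal. The catalogue states that it is driven by the Arabidopsis thaliana UBQ10 promoter, which the automated annotation did not detect but which presumably occupies the unannotated stretch upstream of the coding sequence. Residual attB2 and attL3 fragments are remnants of the Gateway-based parts. Both fluorescent protein inserts were assembled by Gibson cloning.

The two divergently arranged reporters give spectrally separable red and yellow signals from one T-DNA, which suits ratiometric comparison of promoter activity, with one reporter serving as an internal reference. The record, filed under plant expression and synthetic biology, does not spell out a specific application.
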