Features (pLannotate 1.2.2; 25 found; start..end, strand, type, name):
    664..1374    +  CDS            mApple: photostable monomeric derivative of DsRed (Shaner et al., 2008) mammalian codon-optimized
   1380..1400    -  protein_bind   attB2: mutant version of attB; core recombination site for the Gateway® BP reaction BP Clonase™
   1472..1631    +  polyA_signal   CaMV poly(A) signal (fragment): cauliflower mosaic virus polyadenylation signal
   1721..1745    +  misc_feature   RB T-DNA repeat: right border repeat from nopaline C58 T-DNA
   2115..2516    +  CDS            Y4CG_SINFN (fragment): Protein inferred from homology: Swiss-Prot protein existence level 3. From Sinorhizobium fredii (strain NBRC 101917 / NGR234).
   3076..3705    +  CDS            pVS1 StaA: stability protein from the Pseudomonas plasmid pVS1 (Heeb et al., 2000)
   4134..5207    +  CDS            pVS1 RepA: replication protein from the Pseudomonas plasmid pVS1 (Heeb et al., 2000)
   5273..5467    +  rep_origin     pVS1 oriV: origin of replication for the Pseudomonas plasmid pVS1 (Heeb et al., 2000)
   5670..5709    +  CDS            rop (fragment): Rop protein, which maintains plasmids at low copy number; rop
   5811..5951    +  misc_feature   bom: basis of mobility region from pBR322
   6137..6725    -  rep_origin     ori: high-copy-number ColE1/pMB1/pBR322/pUC origin of replication
   6971..7758    -  CDS            SmR (fragment): aminoglycoside adenylyltransferase (Murphy, 1985); aadA; confers resistance to spectinomycin and streptomycin
   7769..7825    -  CDS            GmR (fragment): gentamycin acetyltransferase; aacC1; confers resistance to gentamycin
   8001..8024    -  promoter       Pc promoter (fragment): intI1 (promoter lies within the coding sequence); class 1 integron promoter
   8283..8307    +  misc_feature   LB T-DNA repeat: left border repeat from nopaline C58 T-DNA
   8400..8652    -  terminator     NOS terminator: nopaline synthase terminator and poly(A) signal
   8677..9241    -  CDS            NrsR (fragment): nourseothricin acetyltransferase; Streptomyces noursei nat1; confers resistance to nourseothricin
   9289..9468    -  promoter       NOS promoter: nopaline synthase promoter
   9578..9830    -  terminator     NOS terminator: nopaline synthase terminator and poly(A) signal
   9836..9857    +  protein_bind   attB2 (fragment): mutant version of attB; recombination site for the Gateway® BP reaction BP Clonase™
   9875..10591   -  CDS            mCitrine: mCitrine is a basic (constitutively fluorescent) yellow fluorescent protein published in 2001, derived from Aequorea victoria.
  10642..10667   -  misc_feature   TMV Ω (fragment): translational enhancer from the tobacco mosaic virus 5'-leader sequence (Gallie et al., 1988)
  10699..11043   -  promoter       CaMV 35S promoter: strong constitutive promoter from cauliflower mosaic virus
  10700..10746   -  promoter       minimal CaMV 35S promoter: minimal 35S promoter from cauliflower mosaic virus
  11654..11684   -  protein_bind   attL3 (fragment): mutant version of attL; recombination site for the Gateway® LR reaction LR Clonase™
>Addgene plasmid #140415 | GS1.2/35S | addgene full sequence | sequence record 297086 | Addgene NGS Result
TCGACGAGTCAGTAATAAACGGCGTCAAAGTGGTTGCAGCCGGCACACACGAGTCGTGTTTATCAACTCA
AAGCACAAATACTTTTCCTCAACCTAAAAATAAGGCAATTAGCCAAAAACAACTTTGCGTGTAAACAACG
CTCAATACACGTGTCATTTTATTATTAGCTATTGCTTCACCGCCTTAGCTTTCTCGTGACCTAGTCGTCC
TCGTCTTTTCTTCTTCTTCTTCTATAAAACAATACCCAAAGAGCTCTTCTTCTTCACAATTCAGATTTCA
ATTTCTCAAAATCTTAAAAACTTTCTCTCAATTCTCTCTACCGTGATCAAGGTAAATTTCTGTGTTCCTT
ATTCTCTCAAAATCTTCGATTTTGTTTTCGTTCGATCCCAATTTCGTATATGTTCTTTGGTTTAGATTCT
GTTAATCTTAGATCGAAGACGATTTTCTGGGTTTGATCGTTAGATATCATCTTAATTCTCGATTAGGGTT
TCATAGATATCATCCGATTTGTTCAAATAATTTGAGTTTTGTCGAATAATTACTCTTCGATTTGTGATTT
CTATCTAGATCTGGTGTTAGTTTCTAGTTTGTGCGATCGAATTTGTCGATTAATCTGAGTTTTTCTGATT
AACAGGCGGCCGCACTAGTGATATCACAAGTTTATGGTGAGCAAGGGCGAGGAGAATAACATGGCCATCA
TCAAGGAGTTCATGCGCTTCAAGGTGCACATGGAGGGCTCCGTGAACGGCCACGAGTTCGAGATCGAGGG
CGAGGGCGAGGGCCGCCCCTACGAGGCCTTTCAGACCGCTAAGCTGAAGGTGACCAAGGGTGGCCCCCTG
CCCTTCGCCTGGGACATCCTGTCCCCTCAGTTCATGTACGGCTCCAAGGTCTACATTAAGCACCCAGCCG
ACATCCCCGACTACTTCAAGCTGTCCTTCCCCGAGGGCTTCAGGTGGGAGCGCGTGATGAACTTCGAGGA
CGGCGGCATTATTCACGTTAACCAGGACTCCTCCCTGCAGGACGGCGTGTTCATCTACAAGGTGAAGCTG
CGCGGCACCAACTTCCCCTCCGACGGCCCCGTAATGCAGAAGAAGACCATGGGCTGGGAGGCCTCCGAGG
AGCGGATGTACCCCGAGGACGGCGCCCTGAAGAGCGAGATCAAGAAGAGGCTGAAGCTGAAGGACGGCGG
CCACTACGCCGCCGAGGTCAAGACCACCTACAAGGCCAAGAAGCCCGTGCAGCTGCCCGGCGCCTACATC
GTCGACATCAAGTTGGACATCGTGTCCCACAACGAGGACTACACCATCGTGGAACAGTACGAACGCGCCG
AGGGCCGCCACTCCACCGGCGGCATGGACGAGCTGTACAAGTAATCGTTCAGCTTTCTTGTACAAAGTGG
TGATATCCCGCGGCCATGCTAGAGTCCGCAAAAATCACCAGTCTCTCTCTACAAATCTATCTCTCTCTAT
TTTTCTCCAGAATAATGTGTGAGTAGTTCCCAGATAAGGGAATTAGGGTTCTTATAGGGTTTCGCTCATG
TGTTGAGCATATAAGAAACCCTTAGTATGTATTTGTATTTGTAAAATACTTCTATCAATAAAATTTCTAA
TTCCTAAAACCAAAATCCAGTGACCTGCAGGCATGCGACGTCGGGCCCAAGCTTAGCTTGAGCTTGGATC
AGATTGTCGTTTCCCGCCTTCAGTTTAAACTATCAGTGTTTGACAGGATATATTGGCGGGTAAACCTAAG
AGAAAAGAGCGTTTATTAGAATAATCGGATATTTAAAAGGGCGTGAAAAGGTTTATCCGTTCGTCCATTT
GTATGTGCATGCCAACCACAGGGTTCCCCTCGGGATCAAAGTACTTTAAAGTACTTTAAAGTACTTTAAA
GTACTTTGATCCAACCCCTCCGCTGCTATAGTGCAGTCGGCTTCTGACGTTCAGTGCAGCCGTCTTCTGA
AAACGACATGTCGCACAAGTCCTAAGTTACGCGACAGGCTGCCGCCCTGCCCTTTTCCTGGCGTTTTCTT
GTCGCGTGTTTTAGTCGCATAAAGTAGAATACTTGCGACTAGAACCGGAGACATTACGCCATGAACAAGA
GCGCCGCCGCTGGCCTGCTGGGCTATGCCCGCGTCAGCACCGACGACCAGGACTTGACCAACCAACGGGC
CGAACTGCACGCGGCCGGCTGCACCAAGCTGTTTTCCGAGAAGATCACCGGCACCAGGCGCGACCGCCCG
GAGCTGGCCAGGATGCTTGACCACCTACGCCCTGGCGACGTTGTGACAGTGACCAGGCTAGACCGCCTGG
CCCGCAGCACCCGCGACCTACTGGACATTGCCGAGCGCATCCAGGAGGCCGGCGCGGGCCTGCGTAGCCT
GGCAGAGCCGTGGGCCGACACCACCACGCCGGCCGGCCGCATGGTGTTGACCGTGTTCGCCGGCATTGCC
GAGTTCGAGCGTTCCCTAATCATCGACCGCACCCGGAGCGGGCGCGAGGCCGCCAAGGCCCGAGGCGTGA
AGTTTGGCCCCCGCCCTACCCTCACCCCGGCACAGATCGCGCACGCCCGCGAGCTGATCGACCAGGAAGG
CCGCACCGTGAAAGAGGCGGCTGCACTGCTTGGCGTGCATCGCTCGACCCTGTACCGCGCACTTGAGCGC
AGCGAGGAAGTGACGCCCACCGAGGCCAGGCGGCGCGGTGCCTTCCGTGAGGACGCATTGACCGAGGCCG
ACGCCCTGGCGGCCGCCGAGAATGAACGCCAAGAGGAACAAGCATGAAACCGCACCAGGACGGCCAGGAC
GAACCGTTTTTCATTACCGAAGAGATCGAGGCGGAGATGATCGCGGCCGGGTACGTGTTCGAGCCGCCCG
CGCACGTCTCAACCGTGCGGCTGCATGAAATCCTGGCCGGTTTGTCTGATGCCAAGCTGGCGGCCTGGCC
GGCCAGCTTGGCCGCTGAAGAAACCGAGCGCCGCCGTCTAAAAAGGTGATGTGTATTTGAGTAAAACAGC
TTGCGTCATGCGGTCGCTGCGTATATGATGCGATGAGTAAATAAACAAATACGCAAGGGGAACGCATGAA
GGTTATCGCTGTACTTAACCAGAAAGGCGGGTCAGGCAAGACGACCATCGCAACCCATCTAGCCCGCGCC
CTGCAACTCGCCGGGGCCGATGTTCTGTTAGTCGATTCCGATCCCCAGGGCAGTGCCCGCGATTGGGCGG
CCGTGCGGGAAGATCAACCGCTAACCGTTGTCGGCATCGACCGCCCGACGATTGACCGCGACGTGAAGGC
CATCGGCCGGCGCGACTTCGTAGTGATCGACGGAGCGCCCCAGGCGGCGGACTTGGCTGTGTCCGCGATC
AAGGCAGCCGACTTCGTGCTGATTCCGGTGCAGCCAAGCCCTTACGACATATGGGCCACCGCCGACCTGG
TGGAGCTGGTTAAGCAGCGCATTGAGGTCACGGATGGAAGGCTACAAGCGGCCTTTGTCGTGTCGCGGGC
GATCAAAGGCACGCGCATCGGCGGTGAGGTTGCCGAGGCGCTGGCCGGGTACGAGCTGCCCATTCTTGAG
TCCCGTATCACGCAGCGCGTGAGCTACCCAGGCACTGCCGCCGCCGGCACAACCGTTCTTGAATCAGAAC
CCGAGGGCGACGCTGCCCGCGAGGTCCAGGCGCTGGCCGCTGAAATTAAATCAAAACTCATTTGAGTTAA
TGAGGTAAAGAGAAAATGAGCAAAAGCACAAACACGCTAAGTGCCGGCCGTCCGAGCGCACGCAGCAGCA
AGGCTGCAACGTTGGCCAGCCTGGCAGACACGCCAGCCATGAAGCGGGTCAACTTTCAGTTGCCGGCGGA
GGATCACACCAAGCTGAAGATGTACGCGGTACGCCAAGGCAAGACCATTACCGAGCTGCTATCTGAATAC
ATCGCGCAGCTACCAGAGTAAATGAGCAAATGAATAAATGAGTAGATGAATTTTAGCGGCTAAAGGAGGC
GGCATGGAAAATCAAGAACAACCAGGCACCGACGCCGTGGAATGCCCCATGTGTGGAGGAACGGGCGGTT
GGCCAGGCGTAAGCGGCTGGGTTGTCTGCCGGCCCTGCAATGGCACTGGAACCCCCAAGCCCGAGGAATC
GGCGTGAGCGGTCGCAAACCATCCGGCCCGGTACAAATCGGCGCGGCGCTGGGTGATGACCTGGTGGAGA
AGTTGAAGGCCGCGCAGGCCGCCCAGCGGCAACGCATCGAGGCAGAAGCACGCCCCGGTGAATCGTGGCA
AGCGGCCGCTGATCGAATCCGCAAAGAATCCCGGCAACCGCCGGCAGCCGGTGCGCCGTCGATTAGGAAG
CCGCCCAAGGGCGACGAGCAACCAGATTTTTTCGTTCCGATGCTCTATGACGTGGGCACCCGCGATAGTC
GCAGCATCATGGACGTGGCCGTTTTCCGTCTGTCGAAGCGTGACCGACGAGCTGGCGAGGTGATCCGCTA
CGAGCTTCCAGACGGGCACGTAGAGGTTTCCGCAGGGCCGGCCGGCATGGCCAGTGTGTGGGATTACGAC
CTGGTACTGATGGCGGTTTCCCATCTAACCGAATCCATGAACCGATACCGGGAAGGGAAGGGAGACAAGC
CCGGCCGCGTGTTCCGTCCACACGTTGCGGACGTACTCAAGTTCTGCCGGCGAGCCGATGGCGGAAAGCA
GAAAGACGACCTGGTAGAAACCTGCATTCGGTTAAACACCACGCACGTTGCCATGCAGCGTACGAAGAAG
GCCAAGAACGGCCGCCTGGTGACGGTATCCGAGGGTGAAGCCTTGATTAGCCGCTACAAGATCGTAAAGA
GCGAAACCGGGCGGCCGGAGTACATCGAGATCGAGCTAGCTGATTGGATGTACCGCGAGATCACAGAAGG
CAAGAACCCGGACGTGCTGACGGTTCACCCCGATTACTTTTTGATCGATCCCGGCATCGGCCGTTTTCTC
TACCGCCTGGCACGCCGCGCCGCAGGCAAGGCAGAAGCCAGATGGTTGTTCAAGACGATCTACGAACGCA
GTGGCAGCGCCGGAGAGTTCAAGAAGTTCTGTTTCACCGTGCGCAAGCTGATCGGGTCAAATGACCTGCC
GGAGTACGATTTGAAGGAGGAGGCGGGGCAGGCTGGCCCGATCCTAGTCATGCGCTACCGCAACCTGATC
GAGGGCGAAGCATCCGCCGGTTCCTAATGTACGGAGCAGATGCTAGGGCAAATTGCCCTAGCAGGGGAAA
AAGGTCGAAAAGGTCTCTTTCCTGTGGATAGCACGTACATTGGGAACCCAAAGCCGTACATTGGGAACCG
GAACCCGTACATTGGGAACCCAAAGCCGTACATTGGGAACCGGTCACACATGTAAGTGACTGATATAAAA
GAGAAAAAAGGCGATTTTTCCGCCTAAAACTCTTTAAAACTTATTAAAACTCTTAAAACCCGCCTGGCCT
GTGCATAACTGTCTGGCCAGCGCACAGCCGAAGAGCTGCAAAAAGCGCCTACCCTTCGGTCGCTGCGCTC
CCTACGCCCCGCCGCTTCGCGTCGGCCTATCGCGGCCGCTGGCCGCTCAAAAATGGCTGGCCTACGGCCA
GGCAATCTACCAGGGCGCGGACAAGCCGCGCCGTCGCCACTCGACCGCCGGCGCCCACATCAAGGCACCC
TGCCTCGCGCGTTTCGGTGATGACGGTGAAAACCTCTGACACATGCAGCTCCCGGAGACGGTCACAGCTT
GTCTGTAAGCGGATGCCGGGAGCAGACAAGCCCGTCAGGGCGCGTCAGCGGGTGTTGGCGGGTGTCGGGG
CGCAGCCATGACCCAGTCACGTAGCGATAGCGGAGTGTATACTGGCTTAACTATGCGGCATCAGAGCAGA
TTGTACTGAGAGTGCACCATATGCGGTGTGAAATACCGCACAGATGCGTAAGGAGAAAATACCGCATCAG
GCGCTCTTCCGCTTCCTCGCTCACTGACTCGCTGCGCTCGGTCGTTCGGCTGCGGCGAGCGGTATCAGCT
CACTCAAAGGCGGTAATACGGTTATCCACAGAATCAGGGGATAACGCAGGAAAGAACATGTGAGCAAAAG
GCCAGCAAAAGGCCAGGAACCGTAAAAAGGCCGCGTTGCTGGCGTTTTTCCATAGGCTCCGCCCCCCTGA
CGAGCATCACAAAAATCGACGCTCAAGTCAGAGGTGGCGAAACCCGACAGGACTATAAAGATACCAGGCG
TTTCCCCCTGGAAGCTCCCTCGTGCGCTCTCCTGTTCCGACCCTGCCGCTTACCGGATACCTGTCCGCCT
TTCTCCCTTCGGGAAGCGTGGCGCTTTCTCATAGCTCACGCTGTAGGTATCTCAGTTCGGTGTAGGTCGT
TCGCTCCAAGCTGGGCTGTGTGCACGAACCCCCCGTTCAGCCCGACCGCTGCGCCTTATCCGGTAACTAT
CGTCTTGAGTCCAACCCGGTAAGACACGACTTATCGCCACTGGCAGCAGCCACTGGTAACAGGATTAGCA
GAGCGAGGTATGTAGGCGGTGCTACAGAGTTCTTGAAGTGGTGGCCTAACTACGGCTACACTAGAAGGAC
AGTATTTGGTATCTGCGCTCTGCTGAAGCCAGTTACCTTCGGAAAAAGAGTTGGTAGCTCTTGATCCGGC
AAACAAACCACCGCTGGTAGCGGTGGTTTTTTTGTTTGCAAGCAGCAGATTACGCGCAGAAAAAAAGGAT
CTCAAGAAGATCCTTTGATCTTTTCTACGGGGTCTGACGCTCAGTGGAACGAAAACTCACGTTAAGGGAT
TTTGGTCATGCATGATATATCTCCCAATTTGTGTAGGGCTTATTATGCACGCTTAAAAATAATAAAAGCA
GACTTGACCTGATAGTTTGGCTGTGAGCAATTATGTGCTTAGTGCATCTAACGCTTGAGTTAAGCCGCGC
CGCGAAGCGGCGTCGGCTTGAACGAATTTCTAGCTAGACATTATTTGCCGACTACCTTGGTGATCTCGCC
TTTCACGTAGTGGACAAATTCTTCCAACTGATCTGCGCGCGAGGCCAAGCGATCTTCTTCTTGTCCAAGA
TAAGCCTGTCTAGCTTCAAGTATGACGGGCTGATACTGGGCCGGCAGGCGCTCCATTGCCCAGTCGGCAG
CGACATCCTTCGGCGCGATTTTGCCGGTTACTGCGCTGTACCAAATGCGGGACAACGTAAGCACTACATT
TCGCTCATCGCCAGCCCAGTCGGGCGGCGAGTTCCATAGCGTTAAGGTTTCATTTAGCGCCTCAAATAGA
TCCTGTTCAGGAACCGGATCAAAGAGTTCCTCCGCCGCTGGACCTACCAAGGCAACGCTATGTTCTCTTG
CTTTTGTCAGCAAGATAGCCAGATCAATGTCGATCGTGGCTGGCTCGAAGATACCTGCAAGAATGTCATT
GCGCTGCCATTCTCCAAATTGCAGTTCGCGCTTAGCTGGATAACGCCACGGAATGATGTCGTCGTGCACA
ACAATGGTGACTTCTACAGCGCGGAGAATCTCGCTCTCTCCAGGGGAAGCCGAAGTTTCCAAAAGGTCGT
TGATCAAAGCTCGCCGCGTTGTTTCATCAAGCCTTACGGTCACCGTAACCAGCAAATCAATATCACTGTG
TGGCTTCAGGCCGCCATCCACTGCGGAGCCGTACAAATGTACGGCCAGCAACGTCGGTTCGAGATGGCGC
TCGATGACGCCAACTACCTCTGATAGTTGAGTCGATACTTCGGCGATCACCGCTTCCCCCATGATGTTTA
ACTTTGTTTTAGGGCGACTGCCCTGCTGCGTAACATCGTTGCTGCTCCATAACATCAAACATCGACCCAC
GGCGTAACGCGCTTGCTGCTTGGATGCCCGAGGCATAGACTGTACCCCAAAAAAACAGTCATAACAAGCC
ATGAAAACCGCCACTGCGCCGTTACCACCGCTGCGTTCGGTCAAGGTTCTGGACCAGTTGCGTGAGCGCA
TACGCTACTTGCATTACAGCTTACGAACCGAACAGGCTTATGTCCACTGGGTTCGTGCCCGAATTGATCA
CAGGCAGCAACGCTCTGTCATCGTTACAATCAACATGCTACCCTCCGCGAGATCATCCGTGTTTCAAACC
CGGCAGCTTAGTTGCCGTTCTTCCGAATAGCATCGGTAACATGAGCAAAGTCTGCCGCCTTACAACGGCT
CTCCCGCTGACGCCGTCCCGGACTGATGGGCTGCCTGTATCGAGTGGTGATTTTGTGCCGAGCTGCCGGT
CGGGGAGCTGTTGGCTGGCTGGTGGCAGGATATATTGTGGTGTAAACAAATTGACGCTTAGACAACTTAA
TAACACATTGCGGACGTTTTTAATGTACTGAATTAACGCCGAATTGAATTATCAGCTTGCATGCCGGTCG
ATCTAGTAACATAGATGACACCGCGCGCGATAATTTATCCTAGTTTGCGCGCTATATTTTGTTTTCTATC
GCGTATTAAATGTATAATTGCGGGACTCTAATCATAAAAACCCATCTCATAAATAACGTCATGCATTACA
TGTTAATTATTACATGCTTAACGTAATTCAACAGAAATTATATGATAATCATCGCAAGACCGGCAACAGG
ATTCAATCTTAAGAAACTTTATTGCCAAATGTTTGAACGATCTGCTTGACTCTAGGGGTCATCATTAGGG
GCAGGGCATGCTCATGTAGAGCGCCTGCTCGCCGTCCGAGGCGGTGCCGTCGTACAGGGCGGTGTCCAGG
CCGCAGAGGGTGAACCCCATCCGCCGGTACGCGTGGATCGCCGGTGCGTTGACGTTGGTGACCTCCAGCC
AGAGGTGCCCGGCACCCCGCTCGCGGGCGAACTCCGTCGCGAGCCCCATCAACGCGCGCCCGACCCCGTG
CCCCCGGTGCTCCGGGGCGACCTCGATGTCCTCGACGGTCAGCCGGCGGTTCCAGCCGGAGTACGAGACG
ACCACGAAGCCCGCCAGGTCGCCGTCGTCCCCGTACGCGACGAACGTCCGAGAGTCCGGGTCGCCGTCCT
CCCCGTCGTCCGATTCGTCGTCCGATTCGTCGTCGGGGAACACCTTGGTCAGGGGCGGGTCCACCGGCAC
CTCCCGCAGGGTGAAGCCGTCCCCGGTGGCGGTGACGCGGAAGACGGTGTCGGTGGTGAAGGACCCATCC
AGTGCCTCGATGGCCTCGGCGTCCCCCGGGACACTGGTGCGGTACCGGTAAGCCGTGTCGTCAAGAGTGG
TACCCATGGTAGATCCCCTCGATCGAGTTGAGAGTGAATATGAGACTCTAATTGGATACCGAGGGGAATT
TATGGAACGTCAGTGGAGCATTTTTGACAAGAAATATTTGCTAGCTGATAGTGACCTTAGGCGACTTTTG
AACGCGCAATAATGGTTTCTGACGTATGTGCTTAGCTCATTAAACTCCAGAAACCCGCGGCTCAGTGGCT
CCTTCAACGTTGCGGTTCTGTCAGTTCCAAACGTAAAACGGCTTGTCCCGCGTCATCGGCGGGGGTCATA
ACGTGACTCCCTTAATTCTCCGCTCATGATTGATAATTCGAGCTCTCCCATATGGTCGATCTAGTAACAT
AGATGACACCGCGCGCGATAATTTATCCTAGTTTGCGCGCTATATTTTGTTTTCTATCGCGTATTAAATG
TATAATTGCGGGACTCTAATCATAAAAACCCATCTCATAAATAACGTCATGCATTACATGTTAATTATTA
CATGCTTAACGTAATTCAACAGAAATTATATGATAATCATCGCAAGACCGGCAACAGGATTCAATCTTAA
GAAACTTTATTGCCAAATGTTTGAACGATCTGCCAACTTTGTACAAGAAAGCTGGGTCGGCGCGCCCACC
CTTACTTGTACAGCTCGTCCATGCCGAGAGTGATCCCGGCGGCGGTCACGAACTCCAGCAGGACCATGTG
ATCGCGCTTCTCGTTGGGGTCTTTGCTCAGCTTGGACTGGTAGCTCAGGTAGTGGTTGTCGGGCAGCAGC
ACGGGGCCGTCGCCGATGGGGGTGTTCTGCTGGTAGTGGTCGGCGAGCTGCACGCTGCCGTCCTCGATGT
TGTGGCGGATCTTGAAGTTCACCTTGATGCCGTTCTTCTGCTTGTCGGCCATGATATAGACGTTGTGGCT
GTTGTAGTTGTACTCCAGCTTGTGCCCCAGGATGTTGCCGTCCTCCTTGAAGTCGATGCCCTTCAGCTCG
ATGCGGTTCACCAGGGTGTCGCCCTCGAACTTCACCTCGGCGCGGGTCTTGTAGTTGCCGTCGTCCTTGA
AGAAGATGGTGCGCTCCTGGACGTAGCCTTCGGGCATGGCGGACTTGAAGAAGTCGTGCTGCTTCATGTG
GTCGGGGTAGCGGGCGAAGCACATCAGGCCGTAGCCGAAGGTGGTCACGAGGGTGGGCCAGGGCACGGGC
AGCTTGCCGGTGGTGCAGATGAACTTCAGGGTCAGCTTGCCGTAGGTGGCATCGCCCTCGCCCTCGCCGG
ACACGCTGAACTTGTGGCCGTTTACGTCGCCGTCCAGCTCGACCAGGATGGGCACCACCCCGGTGAACAG
CTCCTCGCCCTTGCTCACCATAAACTTGTGATATCACTAGTGCGGCCGCCTGCAGGTCGACTAGAATAGT
AAATTGTAATGTTGTTTGTTGTTTGTTTTGTTGTGGTAATTGTTGTAAAAATACCGGAGTCCTCTCCAAA
TGAAATGAACTTCCTTATATAGAGGAAGGGTCTTGCGAAGGATAGTGGGATTGTGCGTCATCCCTTACGT
CAGTGGAGATATCACATCAATCCACTTGCTTTGAAGACGTGGTTGGAACGTCTTCTTTTTCCACGATGCT
CCTCGTGGGTGGGGGTCCATCTTTGGGACCACTGTCGGCAGGGGCATCTTGAACGATAGCCTTTCCTTTA
TCGCAATGATGGCATTTGTAGGTGCCACCTTCCTTTTCTACTGTCCTTTTGATGAAGTGACAGATAGCTG
GGCAATGGAATCCGAGGAGGTTTCCCGATATTACCCTTTGTTGAAAAGTCTCAATAGCCCTTTGGTCTTC
TGAGACTGTATCTTTGATATTCTTGGAGTAGACGAGAGTGTCGTGCTCCACCATGTTGACGAAGATTTTC
TTCTTGTCATTGAGTCGTAAAAGACTCTGTATGAACTGTTCGCCAGTCTTCACGGCGAGTTCTGTTAGAT
CCTCGATCTGAATTTTTGACTCCATGGCCTTTGATTCAGTAGGAACTACTTTCTTAGAGACTCCAATCTC
TATTACTTGCCTTGGTTTATGAAGCAAGCCTTGAATCGTCCATACTGGAATAGTACTTCTGATCTTGAGA
AATATATCTTTCTCTGTGTTCTTGATGCAGTTAGTCCTGAATCTTTTGACTGCATCTTTAACCTTCTTGG
GAAGGTATTTGATCTCCTGGAGATTATTACTCGGGTAGATCGTCTTGATGAGACCTGCCGCGTAGGCCTC
TCTAACCATCTGTGGGTCAGCATTCTTTCTGAAATTGAAGAGGCTAATCTTCTCATTATCGGTGGTGAAC
ATGGTATCGTCACCTTCTCCGTCGAACTTTCTTCCTAGATCGTAGAGATAGAGAAAGTCGTCCATGGTGA
TCTCCGGGGCAAAGGAGATCAGCTTGGCTCTAGTTATAAAAAAGCATTGCTCATCAATTTGTTGG
